>Addgene plasmid #198588 | pENTR223-BALF0/1 | addgene full sequence | sequence record 391871 | Addgene NGS Result
CTTTCCTGCGTTATCCCCTGATTCTGTGGATAACCGTATTACCGCCTTTGAGTGAGCTGATACCGCTCGC
CGCAGCCGAACGACCGAGCGCAGCGAGTCAGTGAGCGAGGAAGCGGAAGAGCGCCCAATACGCAAACCGC
CTCTCCCCGCGCGTTGGCCGATTCATTAATGCAGCTGGCACGACAGGTTTCCCGACTGGAAAGCGGGCAG
TGAGCGCAACGCAATTAATACGCGTACCGCTAGCCAGGAAGAGTTTGTAGAAACGCAAAAAGGCCATCCG
TCAGGATGGCCTTCTGCTTAGTTTGATGCCTGGCAGTTTATGGCGGGCGTCCTGCCCGCCACCCTCCGGG
CCGTTGCTTCACAACGTTCAAATCCGCTCCCGGCGGATTTGTCCTACTCAGGAGAGCGTTCACCGACAAA
CAACAGATAAAACGAAAGGCCCAGTCTTCCGACTGAGCCTTTCGTTTTATTTGATGCCTGGCAGTTCCCT
ACTCTCGCGTTAACGCTAGCATGGATGTTTTCCCAGTCACGACGTTGTAAAACGACGGCCAGTCTTAAGC
TCGGGCCCCAAATAATGATTTTATTTTGACTGATAGTGACCTGTTCGTTGCAACAAATTGATGAGCAATG
CTTTTTTATAATGCCAACTTTGTACAAAAAAGTTGGCATGAACCTGGCCATTGCTCTGGACTCTCCTCAC
CCAGGCCTCGCGTCTTATACTATTCTGCCACGCCCATTTTATCATATAAGCCTGAAGCCCGTGAGCTGGC
CTGACGAGACCATGAGGCCAGCCAAGTCTACAGATTCTGTGTTTGTGAGGACCCCGGTCGAGGCGTGGGT
CGCGCCCTCGCCGCCGGACGACAAGGTGGCTGAGTCCAGCTACCTCATGTTCAGGGCCATGTACGCGGTG
TTCACCCGGGATGAGAAAGACCTGCCTTTGCCAGCCCTGGTCCTCTGCCGGCTCATCAAGGCCTCCCTGA
GGAAGGATAGGAAGCTGTACGCGGAGCTGGCCTGCAGGACAGCCGACATCGGGGGCAAAGACACGCACGT
ACGGCTCATCATCAGCGTCCTGCGCGCAGTGTACAACGACCACTACGACTACTGGTCGCGGCTCAGGGTG
GTGCTGTGCTACACAGTGGTGTTTGCGGTGCGAAACTACCTGGATGACCACAAGAGCGCCGCCTTCGTGC
TGGGGGCAATCGCCCACTACCTGGCCCTCTATCGCAGACTCTGGTTTGCGAGGCTGGGCGGCATGCCAAG
ATCGCTGAGACGTCAGTTCCCCGTGACGTGGGCCCTGGCCAGCCTGACTGACTTCCTGAAATCTTTGCCA
ACTTTCTTGTACAAAGTTGGCATTATAAGAAAGCATTGCTTATCAATTTGTTGCAACGAACAGGTCACTA
TCAGTCAAAATAAAATCATTATTTGCCATCCAGCTGATATCCCCTATAGTGAGTCGTATTACATGGTCAT
AGCTGTTTCCTGGCAGCTCTGGCCCGTGTCTCAAAATCTCTGATGTTACATTGCACAAGATAAAAATATA
TCATCATGCCTCCTCTAGACCAGCCAGGACAGAAATGCCTCGACTTCGCTGCTACCCAAGGTTGCCGGGT
GACGCACACCGTGGAAACGGATGAAGGCACGAACCCAGTGGACATAAGCCTGTTCGGTTCGTAAGCTGTA
ATGCAAGTAGCGTATGCGCTCACGCAACTGGTCCAGAACCTTGACCGAACGCAGCGGTGGTAACGGCGCA
GTGGCGGTTTTCATGGCTTGTTATGACTGTTTTTTTGGGGTACAGTCTATGCCTCGGGCATCCAAGCAGC
AAGCGCGTTACGCCGTGGGTCGATGTTTGATGTTATGGAGCAGCAACGATGTTACGCAGCAGGGCAGTCG
CCCTAAAACAAAGTTAAACATTATGAGGGAAGCGGTGATCGCCGAAGTATCGACTCAACTATCAGAGGTA
GTTGGCGTCATCGAGCGCCATCTCGAACCGACGTTGCTGGCCGTACATTTGTACGGCTCCGCAGTGGATG
GCGGCCTGAAGCCACACAGTGATATTGATTTGCTGGTTACGGTGACCGTAAGGCTTGATGAAACAACGCG
GCGAGCTTTGATCAACGACCTTTTGGAAACTTCGGCTTCCCCTGGAGAGAGCGAGATTCTCCGCGCTGTA
GAAGTCACCATTGTTGTGCACGACGACATCATTCCGTGGCGTTATCCAGCTAAGCGCGAACTGCAATTTG
GAGAATGGCAGCGCAATGACATTCTTGCAGGTATCTTCGAGCCAGCCACGATCGACATTGATCTGGCTAT
CTTGCTGACAAAAGCAAGAGAACATAGCGTTGCCTTGGTAGGTCCAGCGGCGGAGGAACTCTTTGATCCG
GTTCCTGAACAGGATCTATTTGAGGCGCTAAATGAAACCTTAACGCTATGGAACTCGCCGCCCGACTGGG
CTGGCGATGAGCGAAATGTAGTGCTTACGTTGTCCCGCATTTGGTACAGCGCAGTAACCGGCAAAATCGC
GCCGAAGGATGTCGCTGCCGACTGGGCAATGGAGCGCCTGCCGGCCCAGTATCAGCCCGTCATACTTGAA
GCTAGACAGGCTTATCTTGGACAAGAAGAAGATCGCTTGGCCTCGCGCGCAGATCAGTTGGAAGAATTTG
TCCACTACGTGAAAGGCGAGATCACCAAGGTAGTCGGCAAATAACCCTCGAGCCACCCATGACCAAAATC
CCTTAACGTGAGTTACGCGTCGTTCCACTGAGCGTCAGACCCCGTAGAAAAGATCAAAGGATCTTCTTGA
GATCCTTTTTTTCTGCGCGTAATCTGCTGCTTGCAAACAAAAAAACCACCGCTACCAGCGGTGGTTTGTT
TGCCGGATCAAGAGCTACCAACTCTTTTTCCGAAGGTAACTGGCTTCAGCAGAGCGCAGATACCAAATAC
TGTTCTTCTAGTGTAGCCGTAGTTAGGCCACCACTTCAAGAACTCTGTAGCACCGCCTACATACCTCGCT
CTGCTAATCCTGTTACCAGTGGCTGCTGCCAGTGGCGATAAGTCGTGTCTTACCGGGTTGGACTCAAGAC
GATAGTTACCGGATAAGGCGCAGCGGTCGGGCTGAACGGGGGGTTCGTGCACACAGCCCAGCTTGGAGCG
AACGACCTACACCGAACTGAGATACCTACAGCGTGAGCTATGAGAAAGCGCCACGCTTCCCGAAGGGAGA
AAGGCGGACAGGTATCCGGTAAGCGGCAGGGTCGGAACAGGAGAGCGCACGAGGGAGCTTCCAGGGGGAA
ACGCCTGGTATCTTTATAGTCCTGTCGGGTTTCGCCACCTCTGACTTGAGCGTCGATTTTTGTGATGCTC
GTCAGGGGGGCGGAGCCTATGGAAAAACGCCAGCAACGCGGCCTTTTTACGGTTCCTGGCCTTTTGCTGG
CCTTTTGCTCACATGTT
Features (pLannotate 1.2.2; 12 found; start..end, strand, type, name):
    121..213     +  CDS            lacI (fragment): lac repressor; lacI; The lac repressor binds to the lac operator to inhibit transcription in E. coli. This inhibition can be relieved by adding lactose or isopropyl-β-D-thiogalactopyranoside (IPTG).
    268..295     -  terminator     rrnB T2 terminator: transcription terminator T2 from the E. coli rrnB gene
    427..470     +  terminator     rrnB T1 terminator: Escherichia coli rrnB; transcription terminator T1 from the E. coli rrnB gene
    517..553     -  CDS            lacZα (fragment): LacZα fragment of β-galactosidase; lacZ fragment
    570..665     +  protein_bind   attL3: mutant version of attL; recombination site for the Gateway® LR reaction LR Clonase™
    668..1327    +  CDS            BALF1_EBVB9: Experimental evidence at protein level: Swiss-Prot protein existence level 1. Modulates the antiapoptotic activity of the viral protein BHRF1. May also play an active part in oncogenesis in Burkitt's lymphomy and nasopharyngeal carcinoma. From Epstein-Barr virus (strain B95-8) (HHV-4) (Human herpesvirus 4).
   1329..1424    -  protein_bind   attL3: mutant version of attL; recombination site for the Gateway® LR reaction LR Clonase™
   1443..1461    -  promoter       T7 promoter: promoter for bacteriophage T7 RNA polymerase
   1651..1674    +  promoter       Pc promoter (fragment): intI1 (promoter lies within the coding sequence); class 1 integron promoter
   1850..1906    +  CDS            GmR (fragment): gentamycin acetyltransferase; aacC1; confers resistance to gentamycin
   1913..2704    +  CDS            SmR: aminoglycoside adenylyltransferase (Murphy, 1985); aadA; confers resistance to spectinomycin and streptomycin
   2797..3385    +  rep_origin     ori: high-copy-number ColE1/pMB1/pBR322/pUC origin of replication
