[The description below was written by a language model from this plasmid's Addgene catalogue record and pLannotate feature annotations shown in this document.]
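Description:
pENTR223-BALF0/1 is a Gateway entry clone built on the pENTR223.1 backbone and carrying the wild-type BALF0/1 open reading frame from Epstein-Barr virus. The sequenced plasmid is about 3.4 kb. It is maintained in E. coli through a high-copy ColE1/pUC-type origin and selected with spectinomycin by means of an aadA (SmR) aminoglycoside adenylyltransferase gene. A fragment of a class 1 integron Pc promoter and a short gentamicin-resistance gene remnant lie upstream of that marker. Small lacI and lacZα fragments are also annotated and appear to be non-functional backbone remnants.

The insert is annotated as a 660 bp coding sequence matching BALF1 of the B95-8 strain. BALF1 is a viral protein reported to modulate the anti-apoptotic activity of the EBV protein BHRF1 and possibly to contribute to oncogenesis. The ORF is flanked by two attL recombination sites in opposite orientations. The automated annotation labels both as attL3, so their exact identity should be checked against the backbone documentation. These sites allow LR Clonase-mediated transfer of the ORF into any compatible Gateway destination vector. rrnB T1 and T2 terminators sit upstream of the cassette and shield it from read-through transcription. A T7 promoter lies just downstream, pointing back toward the insert.

The entry clone has no promoter positioned for sense expression of the ORF, so it serves as a shuttle source rather than an expression construct. The record gives its purpose only as a Gateway entry clone. The associated publication concerns EBV–EBV and EBV–human protein interaction maps, which suggests it belongs to a viral ORF collection intended for transfer into interaction-screening or expression vectors.
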