Addgene plasmid #198588: pENTR223-BALF0/1
Purpose: Gateway Entry Clone
Depositing lab: Eric Johannsen. Depositing organization: Brigham and Women's Hospital. Publication: Epstein-Barr virus and virus human protein interaction maps. Calderwood MA, Venkatesan K, Xing L, Chase MR, Vazquez A, Holthaus AM, Ewence AE, Li N, Hirozane-Kishikawa T, Hill DE, Vidal M, Kieff E, Johannsen E. Proc Natl Acad Sci U S A. 2007 May 1;104(18):7606-11. doi: 10.1073/pnas.0702332104. Epub 2007 Apr 19. PubMed 17446270.
Backbone
  Vector backbone: pENTR223.1
  Backbone manufacturer: Invitrogen
  Backbone size w/o insert (bp): 2875
  Vector type: Gateway Entry Vector
Growth in bacteria
  Bacterial resistance: Spectinomycin, 50 μg/mL
  Growth temperature: 37°C
  Growth strain: DH5alpha
  Copy number: High Copy
Gene/Insert
  Gene/Insert name: BALF0/1
  Species: Epstein-Barr virus
  Mutation: None (wildtype)
  Entrez Gene: BALF1 (a.k.a. HHV4_BALF1)
  Cloning method: Gateway Cloning
Terms and licenses: Academic/Nonprofit Terms; Industry Terms: Not Available to Industry
How to cite: pENTR223-BALF0/1 was a gift from Eric Johannsen (Addgene plasmid # 198588 ; http://n2t.net/addgene:198588 ; RRID:Addgene_198588)
